Addgene plasmid #105193: pLN491 (FuGW-G8p-CCL21-1Pe)
Purpose: Module 3 - GAL4 synthetic promoter (with eight binding sites) drives the expression of CCL21 transcripts containing miR1-Bs(Pe)
Depositing lab: Timothy Lu. Depositing organization: Massachusetts Institute of Technology. Publication: Synthetic RNA-Based Immunomodulatory Gene Circuits for Cancer Immunotherapy. Nissim L, Wu MR, Pery E, Binder-Nissim A, Suzuki HI, Stupp D, Wehrspaun C, Tabach Y, Sharp PA, Lu TK. Cell. 2017 Nov 16;171(5):1138-1150.e15. doi: 10.1016/j.cell.2017.09.049. Epub 2017 Oct 19. PubMed 29056342.
Backbone
  Vector backbone: FUGW
  Vector type: Mammalian Expression, Lentiviral, Synthetic Biology
Growth in bacteria
  Bacterial resistance: Ampicillin, 100 μg/mL
  Growth temperature: 37°C
  Growth strain: NEB Stable
  Copy number: Unknown
Gene/Insert
  Gene/Insert name: G8p-CCL21-1Pe
  Species: Synthetic
Terms and licenses: Academic/Nonprofit Terms; Industry Terms: Not Available to Industry
How to cite: pLN491 (FuGW-G8p-CCL21-1Pe) was a gift from Timothy Lu (Addgene plasmid # 105193 ; http://n2t.net/addgene:105193 ; RRID:Addgene_105193)
