[The description below was written by a language model from this plasmid's Addgene catalogue record and pLannotate feature annotations shown in this document.]
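Description:
pLN491 (FuGW-G8p-CCL21-1Pe) is a third-generation-style HIV-1 lentiviral transfer plasmid built on the FUGW backbone and designed as "Module 3" of a synthetic RNA-based gene circuit for mammalian cells. It is propagated in E. coli through a high-copy ColE1/pUC origin with ampicillin selection (AmpR), and it also carries an f1 origin. Outside the viral genome, an SV40/EM7-driven BleoR cassette with an SV40 poly(A) signal could confer Zeocin resistance. A CMV enhancer/promoter fused to a truncated 5' LTR drives transcription of the viral genome in packaging cells. This is followed by the Ψ packaging signal with a partial gag region, the RRE for Rev-dependent nuclear export, and the cPPT/CTS. The genome ends with a WPRE, a second truncated LTR (annotated as a 5' LTR but sitting in the 3' position) and a bGH poly(A) signal.

The payload replaces the usual FUGW expression cassette with a synthetic GAL4-responsive promoter, described in the record as containing eight GAL4 binding sites. The automated annotation picks up only a short UAS fragment in this region. This promoter drives the human chemokine CCL21, which attracts T cells and favours naive T cells. According to the catalogue entry, the CCL21 transcript also contains miR1-Bs(Pe), presumably binding sites for a circuit microRNA, although these are not annotated in the feature table. CCL21 output should therefore require a GAL4-based transactivator supplied by other circuit modules, with the microRNA sites adding a further layer of transcript-level control. The associated work concerns immunomodulatory gene circuits for cancer immunotherapy.
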