Features (pLannotate 1.2.2; 30 found; start..end, strand, type, name):
     91..191     +  CDS            Rev (fragment): human immunodeficiency virus 1 (HIV-1) Rev protein; rev; enhances nuclear export of unspliced and incompletely spliced viral mRNAs
    241..358     +  misc_feature   cPPT/CTS: central polypurine tract and central termination sequence of HIV-1
    430..448     +  protein_bind   5X UAS (fragment): five tandem copies of the "ScaI site" 17-mer CGGAGTACTGTCCTCCG, an upstream activating sequence (UAS) that efficiently binds yeast Gal4 (Webster et al., 1988; Pfeiffer et al., 2010) GAL4
    700..1101    +  CDS            CCL21: CCL21_HUMAN - Also known as SCYA21. Experimental evidence at protein level: Swiss-Prot protein existence level 1. Inhibits hemopoiesis and stimulates chemotaxis. Chemotactic in vitro for thymocytes and activated T-cells, but not for B-cells, macrophages, or neutrophils. Shows preferential activity towards naive T-cells. May play a role in mediating homing of lymphocytes to secondary lymphoid organs. Binds to atypical chemokine receptor ACKR4 and mediates the recruitment of beta-arrestin (ARRB1/2) to ACKR4. From Homo sapiens (Human).
   1141..1161    +  misc_feature   MCS (fragment): pBluescript multiple cloning site
   1161..1749    +  misc_feature   WPRE: woodchuck hepatitis virus posttranscriptional regulatory element
   1686..2267    +  CDS            nef (fragment): NEF_HV1H2 - Experimental evidence at protein level: Swiss-Prot protein existence level 1. Extracellular Nef protein targets CD4(+) T-lymphocytes for apoptosis by interacting with CXCR4 surface receptors. From Human immunodeficiency virus type 1 group M subtype B (isolate HXB2) (HIV-1).
   2274..2454    +  LTR            5' LTR (truncated): truncated 5' long terminal repeat (LTR) from HIV-1
   2486..2710    +  polyA_signal   bGH poly(A) signal: bovine growth hormone polyadenylation signal
   2714..2735    +  promoter       SV40 promoter (fragment): SV40 enhancer and early promoter
   2756..3184    +  rep_origin     f1 ori (sequence partly withheld): f1 bacteriophage origin of replication; arrow indicates direction of (+) strand synthesis
   3198..3527    +  promoter       SV40 promoter: SV40 enhancer and early promoter
   3575..3622    +  promoter       EM7 promoter: synthetic bacterial promoter&nbsp
   3641..4015    +  CDS            BleoR: antibiotic-binding protein; Sh ble from Streptoalloteichus hindustanus; confers resistance to bleomycin, phleomycin, and Zeocin™
   4025..4150    +  CDS            ble (fragment): BLE_KLEPN - Experimental evidence at protein level: Swiss-Prot protein existence level 1. Binding protein with a strong affinity to the bleomycin family of antibiotics. Binds to CL990; an antimitotic-antibiotic compound. From Klebsiella pneumoniae.
   4145..4266    +  polyA_signal   SV40 poly(A) signal: SV40 polyadenylation signal
   4339..4355    -  protein_bind   lac operator: The lac repressor binds to the lac operator to inhibit transcription in E. coli. This inhibition can be relieved by adding lactose or isopropyl-β-D-thiogalactopyranoside (IPTG). lac repressor encoded by lacI
   4363..4393    -  promoter       lac promoter: promoter for the E. coli lac operon
   4408..4429    -  protein_bind   CAP binding site: CAP binding activates transcription in the presence of cAMP. E. coli catabolite activator protein
   4442..4534    -  CDS            lacI (fragment): lac repressor; lacI; The lac repressor binds to the lac operator to inhibit transcription in E. coli. This inhibition can be relieved by adding lactose or isopropyl-β-D-thiogalactopyranoside (IPTG).
   4717..5305    -  rep_origin     ori: high-copy-number ColE1/pMB1/pBR322/pUC origin of replication
   5476..6336    -  CDS            AmpR: β-lactamase; bla; confers resistance to ampicillin, carbenicillin, and related antibiotics
   6337..6441    -  promoter       AmpR promoter: bla
   6500..6552    -  misc_feature   bom (fragment): basis of mobility region from pBR322
   6707..7086    +  enhancer       CMV enhancer: human cytomegalovirus immediate early enhancer
   7087..7286    +  promoter       CMV promoter: human cytomegalovirus (CMV) immediate early promoter
   7304..7484    +  LTR            5' LTR (truncated): truncated 5' long terminal repeat (LTR) from HIV-1
   7531..7656    +  misc_feature   HIV-1 Ψ: packaging signal of human immunodeficiency virus type 1
   7640..8003    +  CDS            HIV-1 gag (fragment): gag protein from human immunodeficiency virus 1; gag
   8149..8382    +  misc_feature   RRE: The Rev response element (RRE) of HIV-1 allows for Rev-dependent mRNA export from the nucleus to the cytoplasm.
>Addgene plasmid #105193 | pLN491 (FuGW-G8p-CCL21-1Pe) | addgene full sequence | sequence record 201268 | Addgene NGS Result
GTAGGAGGCTTGGTAGGTTTAAGAATAGTTTTTGCTGTACTTTCTATAGTGAATAGAGTTAGGCAGGGAT
ATTCACCATTATCGTTTCAGACCCACCTCCCAACCCCGAGGGGACCCGACAGGCCCGAAGGAATAGAAGA
AGAAGGTGGAGAGAGAGACAGAGACAGATCCATTCGATTAGTGAACGGATCGGCACTGCGTGCGCCAATT
CTGCAGACAAATGGCAGTATTCATCCACAATTTTAAAAGAAAAGGGGGGATTGGGGGGTACAGTGCAGGG
GAAAGAATAGTAGACATAATAGCAACAGACATACAAACTAAAGAATTACAAAAACAAATTACAAAAATTC
AAAATTTTCGGGTTTATTACAGGGACAGCAGAGATCCAGTTTGGTTAATCCTGCAGGCGATAGGTACCGA
GTTTCTAGACGGAGTACTGTCCTCCGAGCGGAGTACTGTCCTCCGACTCGAGCGGAGTACTGTCCTCCGA
TCGGAGTACTGTCCTCCGCGAATTCCGGAGTACTGTCCTCCGAAGACGCTAGACGGAGTACTGTCCTCCG
AGCGGAGTACTGTCCTCCGACTCGAGCGGAGTACTGTCCTCCGGCTAGCGGGGGGCTATAAAAGGGGGTG
GGGGCGTTCGTCCTCACTCTAGATCTGCGATCTAAGTAAGCTTGGCATTCCGGTACTGGGCGCGCCACCA
TGGCTCAATCCTTGGCGCTGTCCTTGCTGATCTTGGTGCTGGCATTTGGCATTCCCCGCACACAAGGAAG
CGATGGTGGCGCACAGGACTGTTGCCTGAAGTATTCACAGCGGAAAATCCCAGCTAAAGTGGTTCGGAGC
TATCGCAAGCAGGAACCTTCCTTGGGGTGTTCAATCCCAGCTATCCTCTTTCTTCCAAGAAAGCGCTCTC
AGGCCGAGCTGTGTGCTGACCCAAAAGAGCTGTGGGTCCAGCAGTTGATGCAGCACTTGGACAAGACGCC
GTCTCCCCAGAAACCCGCCCAGGGCTGCAGAAAAGATAGGGGCGCCTCAAAAACAGGCAAAAAAGGGAAA
GGTAGCAAAGGTTGCAAACGCACCGAACGAAGCCAGACGCCAAAAGGGCCATAACCGGTGCACCGCTTGA
AGTCTTTAATTAAATACCGGTCGATATCAAGCTTATCGATAATCAACCTCTGGATTACAAAATTTGTGAA
AGATTGACTGGTATTCTTAACTATGTTGCTCCTTTTACGCTATGTGGATACGCTGCTTTAATGCCTTTGT
ATCATGCTATTGCTTCCCGTATGGCTTTCATTTTCTCCTCCTTGTATAAATCCTGGTTGCTGTCTCTTTA
TGAGGAGTTGTGGCCCGTTGTCAGGCAACGTGGCGTGGTGTGCACTGTGTTTGCTGACGCAACCCCCACT
GGTTGGGGCATTGCCACCACCTGTCAGCTCCTTTCCGGGACTTTCGCTTTCCCCCTCCCTATTGCCACGG
CGGAACTCATCGCCGCCTGCCTTGCCCGCTGCTGGACAGGGGCTCGGCTGTTGGGCACTGACAATTCCGT
GGTGTTGTCGGGGAAATCATCGTCCTTTCCTTGGCTGCTCGCCTGTGTTGCCACCTGGATTCTGCGCGGG
ACGTCCTTCTGCTACGTCCCTTCGGCCCTCAATCCAGCGGACCTTCCTTCCCGCGGCCTGCTGCCGGCTC
TGCGGCCTCTTCCGCGTCTTCGCCTTCGCCCTCAGACGAGTCGGATCTCCCTTTGGGCCGCCTCCCCGCA
TCGATACCGTCGACCTCGAGACCTAGAAAAACATGGAGCAATCACAAGTAGCAATACAGCAGCTACCAAT
GCTGATTGTGCCTGGCTAGAAGCACAAGAGGAGGAGGAGGTGGGTTTTCCAGTCACACCTCAGGTACCTT
TAAGACCAATGACTTACAAGGCAGCTGTAGATCTTAGCCACTTTTTAAAAGAAAAGGGGGGACTGGAAGG
GCTAATTCACTCCCAACGAAGACAAGATATCCTTGATCTGTGGATCTACCACACACAAGGCTACTTCCCT
GATTGGCAGAACTACACACCAGGGCCAGGGATCAGATATCCACTGACCTTTGGATGGTGCTACAAGCTAG
TACCAGTTGAGCAAGAGAAGGTAGAAGAAGCCAATGAAGGAGAGAACACCCGCTTGTTACACCCTGTGAG
CCTGCATGGGATGGATGACCCGGAGAGAGAAGTATTAGAGTGGAGGTTTGACAGCCGCCTAGCATTTCAT
CACATGGCCCGAGAGCTGCATCCGGACTGTACTGGGTCTCTCTGGTTAGACCAGATCTGAGCCTGGGAGC
TCTCTGGCTAACTAGGGAACCCACTGCTTAAGCCTCAATAAAGCTTGCCTTGAGTGCTTCAAGTAGTGTG
TGCCCGTCTGTTGTGTGACTCTGGTAACTAGAGATCCCTCAGACCCTTTTAGTCAGTGTGGAAAATCTCT
AGCAGGGCCCGTTTAAACCCGCTGATCAGCCTCGACTGTGCCTTCTAGTTGCCAGCCATCTGTTGTTTGC
CCCTCCCCCGTGCCTTCCTTGACCCTGGAAGGTGCCACTCCCACTGTCCTTTCCTAATAAAATGAGGAAA
TTGCATCGCATTGTCTGAGTAGGTGTCATTCTATTCTGGGGGGTGGGGTGGGGCAGGACAGCAAGGGGGA
GGATTGGGAAGACAATAGCAGGCATGCTGGGGATGCGGTGGGCTCTATGGCTTCTGAGGCGGAAAGAACC
AGCTGGGGCTCTAGGGGGTATCCCC
[124 nt withheld, positions 2756-2879]
C
[91 nt withheld, positions 2881-2971]
A
[49 nt withheld, positions 2973-3021]
CCTTTGACGTTGGAGTCCACGTTCTTT
[37 nt withheld, positions 3049-3085]
ACCCTATCTCGGTCTATTCTTTTGATTTATAAGGGATTTTGCCGATTTCGGCCTATTGGTTAAAAAATGA
GCTGATTTAACAAAAATTTAACGCGAATTAATTCTGTGGAATGTGTGTCAGTTAGGGTGTGGAAAGTCCC
CAGGCTCCCCAGCAGGCAGAAGTATGCAAAGCATGCATCTCAATTAGTCAGCAACCAGGTGTGGAAAGTC
CCCAGGCTCCCCAGCAGGCAGAAGTATGCAAAGCATGCATCTCAATTAGTCAGCAACCATAGTCCCGCCC
CTAACTCCGCCCATCCCGCCCCTAACTCCGCCCAGTTCCGCCCATTCTCCGCCCCATGGCTGACTAATTT
TTTTTATTTATGCAGAGGCCGAGGCCGCCTCTGCCTCTGAGCTATTCCAGAAGTAGTGAGGAGGCTTTTT
TGGAGGCCTAGGCTTTTGCAAAAAGCTCCCGGGAGCTTGTATATCCATTTTCGGATCTGATCAGCACGTG
TTGACAATTAATCATCGGCATAGTATATCGGCATAGTATAATACGACAAGGTGAGGAACTAAACCATGGC
CAAGTTGACCAGTGCCGTTCCGGTGCTCACCGCGCGCGACGTCGCCGGAGCGGTCGAGTTCTGGACCGAC
CGGCTCGGGTTCTCCCGGGACTTCGTGGAGGACGACTTCGCCGGTGTGGTCCGGGACGACGTGACCCTGT
TCATCAGCGCGGTCCAGGACCAGGTGGTGCCGGACAACACCCTGGCCTGGGTGTGGGTGCGCGGCCTGGA
CGAGCTGTACGCCGAGTGGTCGGAGGTCGTGTCCACGAACTTCCGGGACGCCTCCGGGCCGGCCATGACC
GAGATCGGCGAGCAGCCGTGGGGGCGGGAGTTCGCCCTGCGCGACCCGGCCGGCAACTGCGTGCACTTCG
TGGCCGAGGAGCAGGACTGACACGTGCTACGAGATTTCGATTCCACCGCCGCCTTCTATGAAAGGTTGGG
CTTCGGAATCGTTTTCCGGGACGCCGGCTGGATGATCCTCCAGCGCGGGGATCTCATGCTGGAGTTCTTC
GCCCACCCCAACTTGTTTATTGCAGCTTATAATGGTTACAAATAAAGCAATAGCATCACAAATTTCACAA
ATAAAGCATTTTTTTCACTGCATTCTAGTTGTGGTTTGTCCAAACTCATCAATGTATCTTATCATGTCTG
TATACCGTCGACCTCTAGCTAGAGCTTGGCGTAATCATGGTCATAGCTGTTTCCTGTGTGAAATTGTTAT
CCGCTCACAATTCCACACAACATACGAGCCGGAAGCATAAAGTGTAAAGCCTGGGGTGCCTAATGAGTGA
GCTAACTCACATTAATTGCGTTGCGCTCACTGCCCGCTTTCCAGTCGGGAAACCTGTCGTGCCAGCTGCA
TTAATGAATCGGCCAACGCGCGGGGAGAGGCGGTTTGCGTATTGGGCGCTCTTCCGCTTCCTCGCTCACT
GACTCGCTGCGCTCGGTCGTTCGGCTGCGGCGAGCGGTATCAGCTCACTCAAAGGCGGTAATACGGTTAT
CCACAGAATCAGGGGATAACGCAGGAAAGAACATGTGAGCAAAAGGCCAGCAAAAGGCCAGGAACCGTAA
AAAGGCCGCGTTGCTGGCGTTTTTCCATAGGCTCCGCCCCCCTGACGAGCATCACAAAAATCGACGCTCA
AGTCAGAGGTGGCGAAACCCGACAGGACTATAAAGATACCAGGCGTTTCCCCCTGGAAGCTCCCTCGTGC
GCTCTCCTGTTCCGACCCTGCCGCTTACCGGATACCTGTCCGCCTTTCTCCCTTCGGGAAGCGTGGCGCT
TTCTCATAGCTCACGCTGTAGGTATCTCAGTTCGGTGTAGGTCGTTCGCTCCAAGCTGGGCTGTGTGCAC
GAACCCCCCGTTCAGCCCGACCGCTGCGCCTTATCCGGTAACTATCGTCTTGAGTCCAACCCGGTAAGAC
ACGACTTATCGCCACTGGCAGCAGCCACTGGTAACAGGATTAGCAGAGCGAGGTATGTAGGCGGTGCTAC
AGAGTTCTTGAAGTGGTGGCCTAACTACGGCTACACTAGAAGAACAGTATTTGGTATCTGCGCTCTGCTG
AAGCCAGTTACCTTCGGAAAAAGAGTTGGTAGCTCTTGATCCGGCAAACAAACCACCGCTGGTAGCGGTG
GTTTTTTTGTTTGCAAGCAGCAGATTACGCGCAGAAAAAAAGGATCTCAAGAAGATCCTTTGATCTTTTC
TACGGGGTCTGACGCTCAGTGGAACGAAAACTCACGTTAAGGGATTTTGGTCATGAGATTATCAAAAAGG
ATCTTCACCTAGATCCTTTTAAATTAAAAATGAAGTTTTAAATCAATCTAAAGTATATATGAGTAAACTT
GGTCTGACAGTTACCAATGCTTAATCAGTGAGGCACCTATCTCAGCGATCTGTCTATTTCGTTCATCCAT
AGTTGCCTGACTCCCCGTCGTGTAGATAACTACGATACGGGAGGGCTTACCATCTGGCCCCAGTGCTGCA
ATGATACCGCGAGACCCACGCTCACCGGCTCCAGATTTATCAGCAATAAACCAGCCAGCCGGAAGGGCCG
AGCGCAGAAGTGGTCCTGCAACTTTATCCGCCTCCATCCAGTCTATTAATTGTTGCCGGGAAGCTAGAGT
AAGTAGTTCGCCAGTTAATAGTTTGCGCAACGTTGTTGCCATTGCTACAGGCATCGTGGTGTCACGCTCG
TCGTTTGGTATGGCTTCATTCAGCTCCGGTTCCCAACGATCAAGGCGAGTTACATGATCCCCCATGTTGT
GCAAAAAAGCGGTTAGCTCCTTCGGTCCTCCGATCGTTGTCAGAAGTAAGTTGGCCGCAGTGTTATCACT
CATGGTTATGGCAGCACTGCATAATTCTCTTACTGTCATGCCATCCGTAAGATGCTTTTCTGTGACTGGT
GAGTACTCAACCAAGTCATTCTGAGAATAGTGTATGCGGCGACCGAGTTGCTCTTGCCCGGCGTCAATAC
GGGATAATACCGCGCCACATAGCAGAACTTTAAAAGTGCTCATCATTGGAAAACGTTCTTCGGGGCGAAA
ACTCTCAAGGATCTTACCGCTGTTGAGATCCAGTTCGATGTAACCCACTCGTGCACCCAACTGATCTTCA
GCATCTTTTACTTTCACCAGCGTTTCTGGGTGAGCAAAAACAGGAAGGCAAAATGCCGCAAAAAAGGGAA
TAAGGGCGACACGGAAATGTTGAATACTCATACTCTTCCTTTTTCAATATTATTGAAGCATTTATCAGGG
TTATTGTCTCATGAGCGGATACATATTTGAATGTATTTAGAAAAATAAACAAATAGGGGTTCCGCGCACA
TTTCCCCGAAAAGTGCCACCTGACGTCGACGGATCGGGAGATCTCCCGATCCCCTATGGTGCACTCTCAG
TACAATCTGCTCTGATGCCGCATAGTTAAGCCAGTATCTGCTCCCTGCTTGTGTGTTGGAGGTCGCTGAG
TAGTGCGCGAGCAAAATTTAAGCTACAACAAGGCAAGGCTTGACCGACAATTGCATGAAGAATCTGCTTA
GGGTTAGGCGTTTTGCGCTGCTTCGCGATGTACGGGCCAGATATACGCGTTGACATTGATTATTGACTAG
TTATTAATAGTAATCAATTACGGGGTCATTAGTTCATAGCCCATATATGGAGTTCCGCGTTACATAACTT
ACGGTAAATGGCCCGCCTGGCTGACCGCCCAACGACCCCCGCCCATTGACGTCAATAATGACGTATGTTC
CCATAGTAACGCCAATAGGGACTTTCCATTGACGTCAATGGGTGGAGTATTTACGGTAAACTGCCCACTT
GGCAGTACATCAAGTGTATCATATGCCAAGTACGCCCCCTATTGACGTCAATGACGGTAAATGGCCCGCC
TGGCATTATGCCCAGTACATGACCTTATGGGACTTTCCTACTTGGCAGTACATCTACGTATTAGTCATCG
CTATTACCATGGTGATGCGGTTTTGGCAGTACATCAATGGGCGTGGATAGCGGTTTGACTCACGGGGATT
TCCAAGTCTCCACCCCATTGACGTCAATGGGAGTTTGTTTTGGCACCAAAATCAACGGGACTTTCCAAAA
TGTCGTAACAACTCCGCCCCATTGACGCAAATGGGCGGTAGGCGTGTACGGTGGGAGGTCTATATAAGCA
GCGCGTTTTGCCTGTACTGGGTCTCTCTGGTTAGACCAGATCTGAGCCTGGGAGCTCTCTGGCTAACTAG
GGAACCCACTGCTTAAGCCTCAATAAAGCTTGCCTTGAGTGCTTCAAGTAGTGTGTGCCCGTCTGTTGTG
TGACTCTGGTAACTAGAGATCCCTCAGACCCTTTTAGTCAGTGTGGAAAATCTCTAGCAGTGGCGCCCGA
ACAGGGACTTGAAAGCGAAAGGGAAACCAGAGGAGCTCTCTCGACGCAGGACTCGGCTTGCTGAAGCGCG
CACGGCAAGAGGCGAGGGGCGGCGACTGGTGAGTACGCCAAAAATTTTGACTAGCGGAGGCTAGAAGGAG
AGAGATGGGTGCGAGAGCGTCAGTATTAAGCGGGGGAGAATTAGATCGCGATGGGAAAAAATTCGGTTAA
GGCCAGGGGGAAAGAAAAAATATAAATTAAAACATATAGTATGGGCAAGCAGGGAGCTAGAACGATTCGC
AGTTAATCCTGGCCTGTTAGAAACATCAGAAGGCTGTAGACAAATACTGGGACAGCTACAACCATCCCTT
CAGACAGGATCAGAAGAACTTAGATCATTATATAATACAGTAGCAACCCTCTATTGTGTGCATCAAAGGA
TAGAGATAAAAGACACCAAGGAAGCTTTAGACAAGATAGAGGAAGAGCAAAACAAAAGTAAGACCACCGC
ACAGCAAGCGGCCGCTGATCTTCAGACCTGGAGGAGGAGATATGAGGGACAATTGGAGAAGTGAATTATA
TAAATATAAAGTAGTAAAAATTGAACCATTAGGAGTAGCACCCACCAAGGCAAAGAGAAGAGTGGTGCAG
AGAGAAAAAAGAGCAGTGGGAATAGGAGCTTTGTTCCTTGGGTTCTTGGGAGCAGCAGGAAGCACTATGG
GCGCAGCGTCAATGACGCTGACGGTACAGGCCAGACAATTATTGTCTGGTATAGTGCAGCAGCAGAACAA
TTTGCTGAGGGCTATTGAGGCGCAACAGCATCTGTTGCAACTCACAGTCTGGGGCATCAAGCAGCTCCAG
GCAAGAATCCTGGCTGTGGAAAGATACCTAAAGGATCAACAGCTCCTGGGGATTTGGGGTTGCTCTGGAA
AACTCATTTGCACCACTGCTGTGCCTTGGAATGCTAGTTGGAGTAATAAATCTCTGGAACAGATTTGGAA
TCACACGACCTGGATGGAGTGGGACAGAGAAATTAACAATTACACAAGCTTAATACACTCCTTAATTGAA
GAATCGCAAAACCAGCAAGAAAAGAATGAACAAGAATTATTGGAATTAGATAAATGGGCAAGTTTGTGGA
ATTGGTTTAACATAACAAATTGGCTGTGGTATATAAAATTATTCATAATGATA
